Addgene plasmid #107998: pcDNA 3.1(-) mouse Egr3
Purpose: Expresses mouse Egr3 in mammalian cells
Depositing lab: Peter Johnson. Depositing organization: National Cancer Institute (NCI). Publication: An Arf-Egr-C/EBPbeta pathway linked to ras-induced senescence and cancer. Salotti J, Sakchaisri K, Tourtellotte WG, Johnson PF. Mol Cell Biol. 2015 Mar;35(5):866-83. doi: 10.1128/MCB.01489-14. Epub 2014 Dec 22. PubMed 25535333.
Backbone
  Vector backbone: pcDNA3.1(-)
  Backbone manufacturer: Invitrogen
  Backbone size w/o insert (bp): 5427
  Total vector size (bp): 6605
  Vector type: Mammalian Expression
  Selectable markers: Neomycin (select with G418)
Growth in bacteria
  Bacterial resistance: Ampicillin, 100 μg/mL
  Growth temperature: 37°C
  Growth strain: DH5alpha
  Copy number: High Copy
Gene/Insert
  Gene/Insert name: Egr3 (alt name: Early growth response 3)
  Species: M. musculus (mouse)
  Insert size (bp): 1164
  GenBank ID: NM_018781.3
  Entrez Gene: Egr3 (a.k.a. Pilot)
  Promoter: CMV
  Cloning method: Restriction Enzyme; 5′ cloning site EcoRI (not destroyed); 3′ cloning site HindIII (not destroyed)
  Sequencing primers: 5′ CMV-F; 3′ BGH-rev
Terms and licenses: Academic/Nonprofit Terms; Industry Terms: Not Available to Industry
Depositor comments: A Sal I site was introduced before the HindIII site to further transfer to pBabe.
How to cite: pcDNA 3.1(-) mouse Egr3 was a gift from Peter Johnson (Addgene plasmid # 107998 ; http://n2t.net/addgene:107998 ; RRID:Addgene_107998)
