[The description below was written by a language model from this plasmid's Addgene catalogue record and pLannotate feature annotations shown in this document.]
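Description:
pcDNA 3.1(-) mouse Egr3 is a mammalian expression plasmid built on the Invitrogen pcDNA3.1(-) backbone and carrying the mouse Egr3 (early growth response 3, also known as Pilot) coding sequence, which encodes a probable transcription factor. It is propagated in E. coli as a high-copy plasmid through its ColE1/pUC-type origin and is selected with ampicillin via the β-lactamase gene and its own promoter. An f1 phage origin is also present, allowing single-stranded DNA production. For stable selection in mammalian cells, an SV40 enhancer/early promoter drives the neomycin phosphotransferase gene, terminated by an SV40 polyadenylation signal, conferring G418 resistance.

The roughly 1.16 kb Egr3 open reading frame was inserted between the EcoRI and HindIII sites, both retained, and sits downstream of the human cytomegalovirus immediate-early enhancer and promoter and upstream of the bovine growth hormone polyadenylation signal, giving strong constitutive expression after transfection. A T7 promoter between the CMV promoter and the insert permits in vitro transcription. No epitope tag or reporter is annotated or recorded, so the protein appears to be expressed untagged. The depositor notes that a SalI site was added just before the HindIII site so the insert could later be moved into a pBabe retroviral vector. The sequenced record is slightly shorter (6,573 nt) than the catalogue total of 6,605 bp. Several small annotated fragments (HIV-1 LTR, ble, lacI, bom, and the lac promoter/operator region) are short sequence matches or backbone remnants rather than functional modules. The plasmid is intended for expressing mouse Egr3 in mammalian cells, and the associated publication concerns an Arf-Egr-C/EBPβ pathway in Ras-induced senescence and cancer.
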