Features (pLannotate 1.2.2; 20 found; start..end, strand, type, name):
     12..64      -  misc_feature   bom (fragment): basis of mobility region from pBR322
    219..598     +  enhancer       CMV enhancer: human cytomegalovirus immediate early enhancer
    599..802     +  promoter       CMV promoter: human cytomegalovirus (CMV) immediate early promoter
    798..831     +  LTR            5' LTR (truncated) (fragment): truncated 5' long terminal repeat (LTR) from HIV-1
    847..865     +  promoter       T7 promoter: promoter for bacteriophage T7 RNA polymerase
    952..2112    +  CDS            Egr3: EGR3_MOUSE - Also known as Egr-3. Experimental evidence at transcript level: Swiss-Prot protein existence level 2. Probable transcription factor involved in muscle spindle development. From Mus musculus (Mouse).
   2154..2378    +  polyA_signal   bGH poly(A) signal: bovine growth hormone polyadenylation signal
   2382..2403    +  promoter       SV40 promoter (fragment): SV40 enhancer and early promoter
   2424..2852    +  rep_origin     f1 ori (sequence partly withheld): f1 bacteriophage origin of replication; arrow indicates direction of (+) strand synthesis
   2866..3195    +  promoter       SV40 promoter: SV40 enhancer and early promoter
   3262..4053    +  CDS            neo: KKA2_KLEPN - Also known as kan, nptII. Experimental evidence at protein level: Swiss-Prot protein existence level 1. Resistance to kanamycin, neomycin, paromomycin, ribostamycin, butirosin and gentamicin B. From Klebsiella pneumoniae.
   4077..4235    +  CDS            ble (fragment): BLE_KLEPN - Experimental evidence at protein level: Swiss-Prot protein existence level 1. Binding protein with a strong affinity to the bleomycin family of antibiotics. Binds to CL990; an antimitotic-antibiotic compound. From Klebsiella pneumoniae.
   4230..4351    +  polyA_signal   SV40 poly(A) signal: SV40 polyadenylation signal
   4424..4440    -  protein_bind   lac operator: The lac repressor binds to the lac operator to inhibit transcription in E. coli. This inhibition can be relieved by adding lactose or isopropyl-β-D-thiogalactopyranoside (IPTG). lac repressor encoded by lacI
   4448..4478    -  promoter       lac promoter: promoter for the E. coli lac operon
   4493..4514    -  protein_bind   CAP binding site: CAP binding activates transcription in the presence of cAMP. E. coli catabolite activator protein
   4527..4619    -  CDS            lacI (fragment): lac repressor; lacI; The lac repressor binds to the lac operator to inhibit transcription in E. coli. This inhibition can be relieved by adding lactose or isopropyl-β-D-thiogalactopyranoside (IPTG).
   4802..5390    -  rep_origin     ori: high-copy-number ColE1/pMB1/pBR322/pUC origin of replication
   5561..6421    -  CDS            AmpR: β-lactamase; bla; confers resistance to ampicillin, carbenicillin, and related antibiotics
   6422..6526    -  promoter       AmpR promoter: bla
>Addgene plasmid #107998 | pcDNA 3.1(-) mouse Egr3 | addgene full sequence | sequence record 207641 | Addgene NGS Result
TCCCGATCCCCTATGGTGCACTCTCAGTACAATCTGCTCTGATGCCGCATAGTTAAGCCAGTATCTGCTC
CCTGCTTGTGTGTTGGAGGTCGCTGAGTAGTGCGCGAGCAAAATTTAAGCTACAACAAGGCAAGGCTTGA
CCGACAATTGCATGAAGAATCTGCTTAGGGTTAGGCGTTTTGCGCTGCTTCGCGATGTACGGGCCAGATA
TACGCGTTGACATTGATTATTGACTAGTTATTAATAGTAATCAATTACGGGGTCATTAGTTCATAGCCCA
TATATGGAGTTCCGCGTTACATAACTTACGGTAAATGGCCCGCCTGGCTGACCGCCCAACGACCCCCGCC
CATTGACGTCAATAATGACGTATGTTCCCATAGTAACGCCAATAGGGACTTTCCATTGACGTCAATGGGT
GGAGTATTTACGGTAAACTGCCCACTTGGCAGTACATCAAGTGTATCATATGCCAAGTACGCCCCCTATT
GACGTCAATGACGGTAAATGGCCCGCCTGGCATTATGCCCAGTACATGACCTTATGGGACTTTCCTACTT
GGCAGTACATCTACGTATTAGTCATCGCTATTACCATGGTGATGCGGTTTTGGCAGTACATCAATGGGCG
TGGATAGCGGTTTGACTCACGGGGATTTCCAAGTCTCCACCCCATTGACGTCAATGGGAGTTTGTTTTGG
CACCAAAATCAACGGGACTTTCCAAAATGTCGTAACAACTCCGCCCCATTGACGCAAATGGGCGGTAGGC
GTGTACGGTGGGAGGTCTATATAAGCAGAGCTCTCTGGCTAACTAGAGAACCCACTGCTTACTGGCTTAT
CGAAATTAATACGACTCACTATAGGGAGACCCAAGCTGGCTAGCGTTTAAACGGGCCCTCTAGACTCGAG
CGGCCGCCACTGTGCTGGATATCTGCAGAATTCGCGCCACCATGACCGGCAAACTCGCCGAGAAGCTGCC
GGTGACCATGAGCAGTTTGCTAAATCAATTGCCTGACAATCTGTACCCCGAGGAGATCCCCAGCGCGCTC
AACCTCTTCTCCGGCAGCAGCGACTCGGTAGCCCATTACAATCAGATGGCTACAGAGAATGTGATGGACA
TCGGTCTGACCAACGAGAAGCCCAATCCGGAACTCTCTTATTCGAGCTCTTTCCAGCCAGCCCCCGGCAA
CAAGACCGTGACCTACTTGGGAAAGTTCGCTTTCGACTCTCCTTCCAACTGGTGCCAGGACAACATCATT
AGCCTCATGAGTGCCGGCATCTTGGGGGTGCCCCCGGCCTCAGGGGCGCTCAGTACGCAGACGTCCACGG
CTAGCATGGTGCAGCCTCCTCAGGGAGACGTGGAGGCCATGTATCCGGCGCTGCCTCCTTATTCCAACTG
CGGCGATCTCTACTCGGAGCCCGTGTCTTTCCACGACCCCCAGGGAAACCCTGGGCTCGCCTATTCCCCC
CAGGATTACCAATCGGCCAAGCCGGCCTTGGACAGCAATCTTTTCCCCATGATTCCTGACTACAACCTGT
ACCACCATCCCAACGACATGGGCTCCATTCCGGAACATAAGCCCTTCCAGGGCATGGACCCCATCCGGGT
CAACCCACCCCCTATTACCCCACTGGAGACCATCAAGGCCTTCAAAGACAAGCAGATCCACCCGGGATTC
GGCAGCCTGCCCCAACCGCCGCTCACTCTCAAGCCCATCCGGCCCCGCAAGTACCCCAATCGGCCTAGCA
AGACCCCGCTCCACGAGCGGCCCCACGCGTGTCCCGCGGAAGGCTGTGACCGCCGTTTCAGCCGCTCAGA
CGAGCTGACCCGGCACCTGCGCATCCACACGGGCCACAAGCCCTTCCAGTGTCGGATCTGCATGCGCAGC
TTCAGCCGCAGCGACCACCTCACCACTCACATCCGCACGCACACCGGGGAGAAGCCCTTTGCCTGTGAGT
TCTGTGGGCGCAAGTTTGCGCGCAGCGACGAGCGCAAGCGCCACGCCAAGATCCACCTCAAGCAAAAGGA
GAAGAAGTCGGAGAAAGGGGGTGCGCCCTCTGCATCCTCGGCGCCCACCGTGTCCCTGGCCCCTGTGGTC
ACCACCTGCGCCTGAGTCGACAAGCTTAAGTTTAAACCGCTGATCAGCCTCGACTGTGCCTTCTAGTTGC
CAGCCATCTGTTGTTTGCCCCTCCCCCGTGCCTTCCTTGACCCTGGAAGGTGCCACTCCCACTGTCCTTT
CCTAATAAAATGAGGAAATTGCATCGCATTGTCTGAGTAGGTGTCATTCTATTCTGGGGGGTGGGGTGGG
GCAGGACAGCAAGGGGGAGGATTGGGAAGACAATAGCAGGCATGCTGGGGATGCGGTGGGCTCTATGGCT
TCTGAGGCGGAAAGAACCAGCTGGGGCTCTAGGGGGTATCCCC
[124 nt withheld, positions 2424-2547]
C
[91 nt withheld, positions 2549-2639]
A
[49 nt withheld, positions 2641-2689]
CCTTTGACGTTGGAGTCCACGTTCTTT
[37 nt withheld, positions 2717-2753]
ACCCTATCTCGGTCTATTCTTTTGATTTATAAGGGATTTTGCCGATTTCGGCCTATTGGTTAAAAAATGA
GCTGATTTAACAAAAATTTAACGCGAATTAATTCTGTGGAATGTGTGTCAGTTAGGGTGTGGAAAGTCCC
CAGGCTCCCCAGCAGGCAGAAGTATGCAAAGCATGCATCTCAATTAGTCAGCAACCAGGTGTGGAAAGTC
CCCAGGCTCCCCAGCAGGCAGAAGTATGCAAAGCATGCATCTCAATTAGTCAGCAACCATAGTCCCGCCC
CTAACTCCGCCCATCCCGCCCCTAACTCCGCCCAGTTCCGCCCATTCTCCGCCCCATGGCTGACTAATTT
TTTTTATTTATGCAGAGGCCGAGGCCGCCTCTGCCTCTGAGCTATTCCAGAAGTAGTGAGGAGGCTTTTT
TGGAGGCCTAGGCTTTTGCAAAAAGCTCCCGGGAGCTTGTATATCCATTTTCGGATCTGATCAAGAGACA
GGATGAGGATCGTTTCGCATGATTGAACAAGATGGATTGCACGCAGGTTCTCCGGCCGCTTGGGTGGAGA
GGCTATTCGGCTATGACTGGGCACAACAGACAATCGGCTGCTCTGATGCCGCCGTGTTCCGGCTGTCAGC
GCAGGGGCGCCCGGTTCTTTTTGTCAAGACCGACCTGTCCGGTGCCCTGAATGAACTGCAGGACGAGGCA
GCGCGGCTATCGTGGCTGGCCACGACGGGCGTTCCTTGCGCAGCTGTGCTCGACGTTGTCACTGAAGCGG
GAAGGGACTGGCTGCTATTGGGCGAAGTGCCGGGGCAGGATCTCCTGTCATCTCACCTTGCTCCTGCCGA
GAAAGTATCCATCATGGCTGATGCAATGCGGCGGCTGCATACGCTTGATCCGGCTACCTGCCCATTCGAC
CACCAAGCGAAACATCGCATCGAGCGAGCACGTACTCGGATGGAAGCCGGTCTTGTCGATCAGGATGATC
TGGACGAAGAGCATCAGGGGCTCGCGCCAGCCGAACTGTTCGCCAGGCTCAAGGCGCGCATGCCCGACGG
CGAGGATCTCGTCGTGACCCATGGCGATGCCTGCTTGCCGAATATCATGGTGGAAAATGGCCGCTTTTCT
GGATTCATCGACTGTGGCCGGCTGGGTGTGGCGGACCGCTATCAGGACATAGCGTTGGCTACCCGTGATA
TTGCTGAAGAGCTTGGCGGCGAATGGGCTGACCGCTTCCTCGTGCTTTACGGTATCGCCGCTCCCGATTC
GCAGCGCATCGCCTTCTATCGCCTTCTTGACGAGTTCTTCTGAGCGGGACTCTGGGGTTCGAAATGACCG
ACCAAGCGACGCCCAACCTGCCATCACGAGATTTCGATTCCACCGCCGCCTTCTATGAAAGGTTGGGCTT
CGGAATCGTTTTCCGGGACGCCGGCTGGATGATCCTCCAGCGCGGGGATCTCATGCTGGAGTTCTTCGCC
CACCCCAACTTGTTTATTGCAGCTTATAATGGTTACAAATAAAGCAATAGCATCACAAATTTCACAAATA
AAGCATTTTTTTCACTGCATTCTAGTTGTGGTTTGTCCAAACTCATCAATGTATCTTATCATGTCTGTAT
ACCGTCGACCTCTAGCTAGAGCTTGGCGTAATCATGGTCATAGCTGTTTCCTGTGTGAAATTGTTATCCG
CTCACAATTCCACACAACATACGAGCCGGAAGCATAAAGTGTAAAGCCTGGGGTGCCTAATGAGTGAGCT
AACTCACATTAATTGCGTTGCGCTCACTGCCCGCTTTCCAGTCGGGAAACCTGTCGTGCCAGCTGCATTA
ATGAATCGGCCAACGCGCGGGGAGAGGCGGTTTGCGTATTGGGCGCTCTTCCGCTTCCTCGCTCACTGAC
TCGCTGCGCTCGGTCGTTCGGCTGCGGCGAGCGGTATCAGCTCACTCAAAGGCGGTAATACGGTTATCCA
CAGAATCAGGGGATAACGCAGGAAAGAACATGTGAGCAAAAGGCCAGCAAAAGGCCAGGAACCGTAAAAA
GGCCGCGTTGCTGGCGTTTTTCCATAGGCTCCGCCCCCCTGACGAGCATCACAAAAATCGACGCTCAAGT
CAGAGGTGGCGAAACCCGACAGGACTATAAAGATACCAGGCGTTTCCCCCTGGAAGCTCCCTCGTGCGCT
CTCCTGTTCCGACCCTGCCGCTTACCGGATACCTGTCCGCCTTTCTCCCTTCGGGAAGCGTGGCGCTTTC
TCATAGCTCACGCTGTAGGTATCTCAGTTCGGTGTAGGTCGTTCGCTCCAAGCTGGGCTGTGTGCACGAA
CCCCCCGTTCAGCCCGACCGCTGCGCCTTATCCGGTAACTATCGTCTTGAGTCCAACCCGGTAAGACACG
ACTTATCGCCACTGGCAGCAGCCACTGGTAACAGGATTAGCAGAGCGAGGTATGTAGGCGGTGCTACAGA
GTTCTTGAAGTGGTGGCCTAACTACGGCTACACTAGAAGAACAGTATTTGGTATCTGCGCTCTGCTGAAG
CCAGTTACCTTCGGAAAAAGAGTTGGTAGCTCTTGATCCGGCAAACAAACCACCGCTGGTAGCGGTGGTT
TTTTTGTTTGCAAGCAGCAGATTACGCGCAGAAAAAAAGGATCTCAAGAAGATCCTTTGATCTTTTCTAC
GGGGTCTGACGCTCAGTGGAACGAAAACTCACGTTAAGGGATTTTGGTCATGAGATTATCAAAAAGGATC
TTCACCTAGATCCTTTTAAATTAAAAATGAAGTTTTAAATCAATCTAAAGTATATATGAGTAAACTTGGT
CTGACAGTTACCAATGCTTAATCAGTGAGGCACCTATCTCAGCGATCTGTCTATTTCGTTCATCCATAGT
TGCCTGACTCCCCGTCGTGTAGATAACTACGATACGGGAGGGCTTACCATCTGGCCCCAGTGCTGCAATG
ATACCGCGAGACCCACGCTCACCGGCTCCAGATTTATCAGCAATAAACCAGCCAGCCGGAAGGGCCGAGC
GCAGAAGTGGTCCTGCAACTTTATCCGCCTCCATCCAGTCTATTAATTGTTGCCGGGAAGCTAGAGTAAG
TAGTTCGCCAGTTAATAGTTTGCGCAACGTTGTTGCCATTGCTACAGGCATCGTGGTGTCACGCTCGTCG
TTTGGTATGGCTTCATTCAGCTCCGGTTCCCAACGATCAAGGCGAGTTACATGATCCCCCATGTTGTGCA
AAAAAGCGGTTAGCTCCTTCGGTCCTCCGATCGTTGTCAGAAGTAAGTTGGCCGCAGTGTTATCACTCAT
GGTTATGGCAGCACTGCATAATTCTCTTACTGTCATGCCATCCGTAAGATGCTTTTCTGTGACTGGTGAG
TACTCAACCAAGTCATTCTGAGAATAGTGTATGCGGCGACCGAGTTGCTCTTGCCCGGCGTCAATACGGG
ATAATACCGCGCCACATAGCAGAACTTTAAAAGTGCTCATCATTGGAAAACGTTCTTCGGGGCGAAAACT
CTCAAGGATCTTACCGCTGTTGAGATCCAGTTCGATGTAACCCACTCGTGCACCCAACTGATCTTCAGCA
TCTTTTACTTTCACCAGCGTTTCTGGGTGAGCAAAAACAGGAAGGCAAAATGCCGCAAAAAAGGGAATAA
GGGCGACACGGAAATGTTGAATACTCATACTCTTCCTTTTTCAATATTATTGAAGCATTTATCAGGGTTA
TTGTCTCATGAGCGGATACATATTTGAATGTATTTAGAAAAATAAACAAATAGGGGTTCCGCGCACATTT
CCCCGAAAAGTGCCACCTGACGTCGACGGATCGGGAGATC
