>Addgene plasmid #107998 | pcDNA 3.1(-) mouse Egr3 | depositor partial sequence | sequence record 203787 | T7
AGAATGCTGCGTTTAACGGGCCCTCTAGACTCGAGCGGCCGCCACTGTGCTGGATATCTGCAGAATTCGC
GCCACCATGACCGGCAAACTCGCCGAGAAGCTGCCGGTGACCATGAGCAGTTTGCTAAATCAATTGCCTG
ACAATCTGTACCCCGAGGAGATCCCCAGCGCGCTCAACCTCTTCTCCGGCAGCAGCGACTCGGTAGCCCA
TTACAATCAGATGGCTACAGAGAATGTGATGGACATCGGTCTGACCAACGAGAAGCCCAATCCGGAACTC
TCTTATTCGAGCTCTTTCCAGCCAGCCCCCGGCAACAAGACCGTGACCTACTTGGGAAAGTTCGCTTTCG
ACTCTCCTTCCAACTGGTGCCAGGACAACATCATTAGCCTCATGAGTGCCGGCATCTTGGGGGTGCCCCC
GGCCTCAGGGGCGCTCAGTACGCAGACGTCCACGGCTAGCATGGTGCAGCCTCCTCAGGGAGACGTGGAG
GCCATGTATCCGGCGCTGCCTCCTTATTCCAACTGCGGCGATCTCTACTCGGAGCCCGTGTCTTTCCACG
ACCCCCAGGGAAACCCTGGGCTCGCCTATTCCCCCCAGGATTACCAATCGGCCAAGCCGGCCTTGGACAG
CAATCTTTTCCCCATGATTCCTGACTACAACCTGTACCACCATCCCAACGACATGGGCTCCATTCCGGAA
CATAAGCCCTTCCAGGGCATGGACCCCATCCGGGTCAACCCACCCCCTATTACCCCACTGGAGACCATCA
AGGCCTTCAAAGACAAGCAGATCCACCCGGGATTCGGCAGCCTGCCCCAACCGCCGCTCACTCTCAAGCC
CATCCGGCCCCGCAAGTACCCCAATCGGCCTAGCAAGACCCCGCTCCACGAGCGGCCCCACGCGTGTCCC
GCGGAAGGCTGTGACCGCCGTTTCAGCCGCTCAGACGAGCTGACCCGGCACCTGCGCATCCACACGGGCC
ACAAGCCCTTCCAGTGTCGGATCTGCATGCGCAGCTTCAGCCGCAGCGACCACCTCACCACTCACATCCG
CACGCACACCGGGGAGAAGCCCTTTGCCTGTGAGTTCTGGGGGCGCAAGTTTGCCCGCAGCGAACGAAGC
G
