>Addgene plasmid #107998 | pcDNA 3.1(-) mouse Egr3 | depositor partial sequence | sequence record 203788 | BGH-rev
AGTACTTAGCTTGTCGACTCAGCGCAGGTGGTGACCACAGGGGCCAGGGACACGGTGGGCGCCGAGGATG
CAGAGGGCGCACCCCCTTTCTCCGACTTCTTCTCCTTTTGCTTGAGGTGGATCTTGGCGTGGCGCTTGCG
CTCGTCGCTGCGCGCAAACTTGCGCCCACAGAACTCACAGGCAAAGGGCTTCTCCCCGGTGTGCGTGCGG
ATGTGAGTGGTGAGGTGGTCGCTGCGGCTGAAGCTGCGCATGCAGATCCGACACTGGAAGGGCTTGTGGC
CCGTGTGGATGCGCAGGTGCCGGGTCAGCTCGTCTGAGCGGCTGAAACGGCGGTCACAGCCTTCCGCGGG
ACACGCGTGGGGCCGCTCGTGGAGCGGGGTCTTGCTAGGCCGATTGGGGTACTTGCGGGGCCGGATGGGC
TTGAGAGTGAGCGGCGGTTGGGGCAGGCTGCCGAATCCCGGGTGGATCTGCTTGTCTTTGAAGGCCTTGA
TGGTCTCCAGTGGGGTAATAGGGGGTGGGTTGACCCGGATGGGGTCCATGCCCTGGAAGGGCTTATGTTC
CGGAATGGAGCCCATGTCGTTGGGATGGTGGTACAGGTTGTAGTCAGGAATCATGGGGAAAAGATTGCTG
TCCAAGGCCGGCTTGGCCGATTGGTAATCCTGGGGGGAATAGGCGAGCCCAGGGTTTCCCTGGGGGTCGT
GGAAAGACACGGGCTCCGAGTAGAGATCGCCGCAGTTGGAATAAGGAGGCAGCGCCGGATACATGGCCTC
CACGTCTCCCTGAGGAGGCTGCACCATGCTAGCCGTGGACGTCTGCGTACTGAGCGCCCCTGAGGCCGGG
GGCACCCCCAAGATGCCGGCACTCATGAGGCTAATGATGTTGTCCTGGCACCAGTTGGAAGGAGAGTCGA
AAGCGAACTTTCCCAAGTAGGTCACGGTCTTGTTGCCGGGGGCTGGCTGGAAAGAGCTCGAATAAGAGAG
TTCCGGATTGGGCTTCTCGTTGGTCAGACCGATGTCCATCACATTCTCTGTAGCCATCTGATTGTAATGG
GCTACCGAGTCGCTGCTGCCGGAAAAAAAGTTGAACGCGCTGGGGATCTTCCCCGGGGGTAAAAATTGTT
CAG
